Addgene plasmid #62658: pBCW
Purpose: Mammalian expression of PhiC31o recombinase from the broadly active CAG promoter/enhancer
Depositing lab: Masato Ohtsuka. Depositing organization: Tokai University. Publication: One-step generation of multiple transgenic mouse lines using an improved Pronuclear Injection-based Targeted Transgenesis (i-PITT). Ohtsuka M, Miura H, Mochida K, Hirose M, Hasegawa A, Ogura A, Mizutani R, Kimura M, Isotani A, Ikawa M, Sato M, Gurumurthy CB. BMC Genomics. 2015 Apr 9;16:274. doi: 10.1186/s12864-015-1432-5. PubMed 25887549.
Backbone
  Vector backbone: pCAGGS
  Total vector size (bp): 6627
  Vector type: Mammalian Expression
Growth in bacteria
  Bacterial resistance: Ampicillin, 100 μg/mL
  Growth temperature: 37°C
  Growth strain: DH5alpha
  Copy number: High Copy
Gene/Insert
  Gene/Insert name: PhiC31
  Insert size (bp): 1839
  Promoter: CAG
  Cloning method: Unknown
  Sequencing primers: 5′ pCAGGS-5'
Terms and licenses: Academic/Nonprofit Terms; Industry Terms: Not Available to Industry
How to cite: pBCW was a gift from Masato Ohtsuka (Addgene plasmid # 62658 ; http://n2t.net/addgene:62658 ; RRID:Addgene_62658)
