[The description below was written by a language model from this plasmid's Addgene catalogue record and pLannotate feature annotations shown in this document.]
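Description:
pBCW is a 6,627 bp mammalian expression plasmid built on the pCAGGS backbone that drives production of PhiC31o, the phiC31 integrase, from the broadly active CAG promoter/enhancer. In bacteria it is maintained as a high-copy plasmid through a ColE1/pUC-type origin and selected with ampicillin via the β-lactamase gene and its own promoter. No mammalian selection marker is annotated, which is consistent with transient expression.

The expression unit follows the standard CAG arrangement: the human cytomegalovirus immediate early enhancer, the chicken β-actin promoter, and a chimeric chicken β-actin/rabbit β-globin intron. This is followed downstream by a rabbit β-globin polyadenylation signal. The short "HBB" fragments flagged on either side of the cloning region are most plausibly residual β-globin exon sequence belonging to the pCAGGS cassette rather than intended coding payload. The automated feature table does not annotate the recombinase itself, but the roughly 1.8 kb unannotated gap between the intron and the β-globin 3′ region matches the 1,839 bp PhiC31 insert listed in the catalogue entry. Remaining features are backbone remnants: lac promoter/operator and CAP site, lacI fragments, an SV40 origin (which permits episomal replication in cells expressing large T antigen) and an SV40 poly(A) signal.

PhiC31 integrase catalyses unidirectional recombination between attP and attB sites, making it useful for site-specific integration or cassette exchange. The associated publication concerns an improved pronuclear injection-based targeted transgenesis method for generating transgenic mouse lines. This suggests the plasmid serves as a recombinase source in that setting, although the record does not detail exactly how it is applied.
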