Features (pLannotate 1.2.2; 17 found; start..end, strand, type, name):
      4..383     +  enhancer       CMV enhancer: human cytomegalovirus immediate early enhancer
    386..661     +  promoter       chicken β-actin promoter: No description available
    662..1670    +  intron         chimeric intron: chimera between introns from chicken β-actin and rabbit β-globin
   1668..1724    +  CDS            HBB (fragment): HBB_LEPEU - Experimental evidence at protein level: Swiss-Prot protein existence level 1. Involved in oxygen transport from the lung to the various peripheral tissues. From Lepus europaeus (European hare).
   3559..3645    +  CDS            HBB (fragment): HBB_PONPY - Experimental evidence at transcript level: Swiss-Prot protein existence level 2. Involved in oxygen transport from the lung to the various peripheral tissues. From Pongo pygmaeus (Bornean orangutan).
   3716..3771    +  polyA_signal   β-globin poly(A) signal: rabbit β-globin polyadenylation signal (Gil and Proudfoot, 1987)
   4154..4170    -  protein_bind   lac operator: The lac repressor binds to the lac operator to inhibit transcription in E. coli. This inhibition can be relieved by adding lactose or isopropyl-β-D-thiogalactopyranoside (IPTG). lac repressor encoded by lacI
   4178..4208    -  promoter       lac promoter: promoter for the E. coli lac operon
   4223..4244    -  protein_bind   CAP binding site: CAP binding activates transcription in the presence of cAMP. E. coli catabolite activator protein
   4257..4296    -  CDS            lacI (fragment): lac repressor; lacI; The lac repressor binds to the lac operator to inhibit transcription in E. coli. This inhibition can be relieved by adding lactose or isopropyl-β-D-thiogalactopyranoside (IPTG).
   4303..4325    +  promoter       SV40 promoter (fragment): SV40 enhancer and early promoter
   4349..4484    +  rep_origin     SV40 ori: SV40 origin of replication
   4504..4638    +  polyA_signal   SV40 poly(A) signal: SV40 polyadenylation signal
   4640..4694    -  CDS            lacI (fragment): lac repressor; lacI; The lac repressor binds to the lac operator to inhibit transcription in E. coli. This inhibition can be relieved by adding lactose or isopropyl-β-D-thiogalactopyranoside (IPTG).
   4877..5465    -  rep_origin     ori: high-copy-number ColE1/pMB1/pBR322/pUC origin of replication
   5636..6496    -  CDS            AmpR: β-lactamase; bla; confers resistance to ampicillin, carbenicillin, and related antibiotics
   6497..6601    -  promoter       AmpR promoter: bla
>Addgene plasmid #62658 | pBCW | depositor full sequence | sequence record 115637 | pBCW sequence 6627 bps
GTCGACATTGATTATTGACTAGTTATTAATAGTAATCAATTACGGGGTCATTAGTTCATAGCCCATATAT
GGAGTTCCGCGTTACATAACTTACGGTAAATGGCCCGCCTGGCTGACCGCCCAACGACCCCCGCCCATTG
ACGTCAATAATGACGTATGTTCCCATAGTAACGCCAATAGGGACTTTCCATTGACGTCAATGGGTGGACT
ATTTACGGTAAACTGCCCACTTGGCAGTACATCAAGTGTATCATATGCCAAGTACGCCCCCTATTGACGT
CAATGACGGTAAATGGCCCGCCTGGCATTATGCCCAGTACATGACCTTATGGGACTTTCCTACTTGGCAG
TACATCTACGTATTAGTCATCGCTATTACCATGGGTCGAGGTGAGCCCCACGTTCTGCTTCACTCTCCCC
ATCTCCCCCCCCTCCCCACCCCCAATTTTGTATTTATTTATTTTTTAATTATTTTGTGCAGCGATGGGGG
CGGGGGGGGGGGGGGCGCGCGCCAGGCGGGGCGGGGCGGGGCGAGGGGCGGGGCGGGGCGAGGCGGAGAG
GTGCGGCGGCAGCCAATCAGAGCGGCGCGCTCCGAAAGTTTCCTTTTATGGCGAGGCGGCGGCGGCGGCG
GCCCTATAAAAAGCGAAGCGCGCGGCGGGCGGGAGTCGCTGCGTTGCCTTCGCCCCGTGCCCCGCTCCGC
GCCGCCTCGCGCCGCCCGCCCCGGCTCTGACTGACCGCGTTACTCCCACAGGTGAGCGGGCGGGACGGCC
CTTCTCCTCCGGGCTGTAATTAGCGCTTGGTTTAATGACGGCTCGTTTCTTTTCTGTGGCTGCGTGAAAG
CCTTAAAGGGCTCCGGGAGGGCCCTTTGTGCGGGGGGGAGCGGCTCGGGGGGTGCGTGCGTGTGTGTGTG
CGTGGGGAGCGCCGCGTGCGGCCCGCGCTGCCCGGCGGCTGTGAGCGCTGCGGGCGCGGCGCGGGGCTTT
GTGCGCTCCGCGTGTGCGCGAGGGGAGCGCGGCCGGGGGCGGTGCCCCGCGGTGCGGGGGGGCTGCGAGG
GGAACAAAGGCTGCGTGCGGGGTGTGTGCGTGGGGGGGTGAGCAGGGGGTGTGGGCGCGGCGGTCGGGCT
GTAACCCCCCCCTGCACCCCCCTCCCCGAGTTGCTGAGCACGGCCCGGCTTCGGGTGCGGGGCTCCGTGC
GGGGCGTGGCGCGGGGCTCGCCGTGCCGGGCGGGGGGTGGCGGCAGGTGGGGGTGCCGGGCGGGGCGGGG
CCGCCTCGGGCCGGGGAGGGCTCGGGGGAGGGGCGCGGCGGCCCCGGAGCGCCGGCGGCTGTCGAGGCGC
GGCGAGCCGCAGCCATTGCCTTTTATGGTAATCGTGCGAGAGGGCGCAGGGACTTCCTTTGTCCCAAATC
TGGCGGAGCCGAAATCTGGGAGGCGCCGCCGCACCCCCTCTAGCGGGCGCGGGCGAAGCGGTGCGGCGCC
GGCAGGAAGGAAATGGGCGGGGAGGGCCTTCGTGCGTCGCCGCGCCGCCGTCCCCTTCTCCATCTCCAGC
CTCGGGGCTGCCGCAGGGGGACGGCTGCCTTCGGGGGGGACGGGGCAGGGCGGGGTTCGGCTTCTGGCGT
GTGACCGGCGGCTCTAGAGCCTCTGCTAACCATGTTCATGCCTTCTTCTTTTTCCTACAGCTCCTGGGCA
ACGTGCTGGTTATTGTGCTGTCTCATCATTTTGGCAAAGAATTCGCCACCATGGATACCTACGCCGGAGC
CTACGACAGACAGAGCCGGGAGAGAGAGAACAGCAGCGCCGCCAGCCCCGCCACCCAGAGAAGCGCCAAC
GAGGATAAGGCCGCCGATCTGCAGAGAGAGGTGGAGAGGGACGGCGGCAGATTCAGATTTGTGGGCCACT
TCAGCGAGGCCCCTGGCACCAGCGCCTTCGGCACCGCCGAGAGACCCGAGTTCGAGAGAATCCTGAACGA
GTGTAGGGCCGGCAGGCTGAACATGATCATCGTGTACGACGTGTCCCGGTTCAGCAGGCTGAAGGTGATG
GACGCCATCCCTATCGTGTCCGAGCTGCTGGCCCTGGGCGTGACCATCGTGTCCACCCAGGAAGGCGTCT
TTAGACAGGGCAACGTGATGGACCTGATCCACCTGATCATGAGGCTGGACGCCAGCCACAAGGAGAGCAG
CCTGAAGAGCGCCAAGATCCTGGACACCAAGAACCTGCAGAGGGAGCTGGGCGGCTATGTGGGCGGCAAG
GCCCCCTACGGCTTCGAGCTGGTGTCCGAGACCAAGGAGATCACCCGGAACGGCAGGATGGTGAACGTGG
TGATCAACAAGCTGGCCCACAGCACCACCCCCCTGACCGGCCCCTTCGAGTTTGAGCCCGACGTGATCAG
GTGGTGGTGGCGGGAGATCAAGACCCACAAGCACCTGCCTTTCAAGCCCGGCAGCCAGGCCGCCATCCAC
CCCGGCAGCATCACCGGCCTGTGTAAGAGAATGGACGCCGACGCCGTGCCCACCAGAGGCGAGACCATCG
GCAAGAAAACCGCCAGCAGCGCCTGGGACCCCGCCACCGTGATGAGAATCCTGAGGGACCCTAGGATCGC
CGGCTTCGCCGCCGAGGTGATCTACAAGAAGAAGCCCGACGGCACCCCCACCACCAAGATCGAGGGCTAC
AGAATCCAGAGAGACCCCATCACCCTGAGACCTGTGGAGCTGGACTGTGGCCCTATCATCGAGCCTGCCG
AGTGGTACGAGCTGCAGGCCTGGCTGGACGGCAGAGGCAGAGGCAAGGGCCTGAGCAGAGGCCAGGCCAT
CCTGAGCGCCATGGACAAGCTGTACTGTGAGTGTGGCGCCGTGATGACCAGCAAGAGAGGCGAGGAGAGC
ATCAAGGACAGCTACCGGTGCCGGAGAAGAAAGGTGGTGGACCCCAGCGCCCCTGGCCAGCACGAGGGCA
CCTGTAATGTGAGCATGGCCGCCCTGGACAAGTTCGTGGCCGAGCGGATCTTCAACAAGATCCGGCACGC
CGAGGGCGACGAGGAGACCCTGGCCCTGCTGTGGGAGGCCGCCAGAAGATTCGGCAAGCTGACCGAGGCC
CCCGAGAAGAGCGGCGAGAGGGCCAACCTGGTGGCCGAGAGAGCCGACGCCCTGAACGCCCTGGAGGAGC
TGTACGAGGACAGAGCCGCCGGAGCCTATGACGGCCCTGTGGGCAGGAAGCACTTCAGAAAGCAGCAGGC
CGCCCTGACCCTGAGACAGCAGGGCGCCGAGGAAAGACTGGCCGAGCTGGAGGCCGCCGAGGCCCCTAAG
CTGCCCCTGGATCAGTGGTTCCCCGAGGATGCCGACGCCGACCCCACCGGCCCCAAGTCCTGGTGGGGCA
GAGCCAGCGTGGACGACAAGAGGGTGTTCGTGGGCCTGTTCGTGGATAAGATCGTGGTGACCAAGAGCAC
CACCGGCAGGGGCCAGGGCACCCCCATCGAGAAGAGAGCCAGCATCACCTGGGCCAAGCCTCCCACCGAC
GACGACGAGGATGACGCCCAGGACGGCACCGAGGACGTGGCCGCCCCTAAGAAAAAGCGGAAAGTGTGAA
TTCACTCCTCAGGTGCAGGCTGCCTATCAGAAGGTGGTGGCTGGTGTGGCCAATGCCCTGGCTCACAAAT
ACCACTGAGATCTTTTTCCCTCTGCCAAAAATTATGGGGACATCATGAAGCCCCTTGAGCATCTGACTTC
TGGCTAATAAAGGAAATTTATTTTCATTGCAATAGTGTGTTGGAATTTTTTGTGTCTCTCACTCGGAAGG
ACATATGGGAGGGCAAATCATTTAAAACATCAGAATGAGTATTTGGTTTAGAGTTTGGCAACATATGCCA
TATGCTGGCTGCCATGAACAAAGGTGGCTATAAAGAGGTCATCAGTATATGAAACAGCCCCCTGCTGTCC
ATTCCTTATTCCATAGAAAAGCCTTGACTTGAGGTTAGATTTTTTTTATATTTTGTTTTGTGTTATTTTT
TTCTTTAACATCCCTAAAATTTTCCTTACATGTTTTACTAGCCAGATTTTTCCTCCTCTCCTGACTACTC
CCAGTCATAGCTGTCCCTCTTCTCTTATGAAGATCCCTCGACCTGCAGCCCAAGCTTGGCGTAATCATGG
TCATAGCTGTTTCCTGTGTGAAATTGTTATCCGCTCACAATTCCACACAACATACGAGCCGGAAGCATAA
AGTGTAAAGCCTGGGGTGCCTAATGAGTGAGCTAACTCACATTAATTGCGTTGCGCTCACTGCCCGCTTT
CCAGTCGGGAAACCTGTCGTGCCAGCGGATCCGCATCTCAATTAGTCAGCAACCATAGTCCCGCCCCTAA
CTCCGCCCATCCCGCCCCTAACTCCGCCCAGTTCCGCCCATTCTCCGCCCCATGGCTGACTAATTTTTTT
TATTTATGCAGAGGCCGAGGCCGCCTCGGCCTCTGAGCTATTCCAGAAGTAGTGAGGAGGCTTTTTTGGA
GGCCTAGGCTTTTGCAAAAAGCTAACTTGTTTATTGCAGCTTATAATGGTTACAAATAAAGCAATAGCAT
CACAAATTTCACAAATAAAGCATTTTTTTCACTGCATTCTAGTTGTGGTTTGTCCAAACTCATCAATGTA
TCTTATCATGTCTGGATCCGCTGCATTAATGAATCGGCCAACGCGCGGGGAGAGGCGGTTTGCGTATTGG
GCGCTCTTCCGCTTCCTCGCTCACTGACTCGCTGCGCTCGGTCGTTCGGCTGCGGCGAGCGGTATCAGCT
CACTCAAAGGCGGTAATACGGTTATCCACAGAATCAGGGGATAACGCAGGAAAGAACATGTGAGCAAAAG
GCCAGCAAAAGGCCAGGAACCGTAAAAAGGCCGCGTTGCTGGCGTTTTTCCATAGGCTCCGCCCCCCTGA
CGAGCATCACAAAAATCGACGCTCAAGTCAGAGGTGGCGAAACCCGACAGGACTATAAAGATACCAGGCG
TTTCCCCCTGGAAGCTCCCTCGTGCGCTCTCCTGTTCCGACCCTGCCGCTTACCGGATACCTGTCCGCCT
TTCTCCCTTCGGGAAGCGTGGCGCTTTCTCAATGCTCACGCTGTAGGTATCTCAGTTCGGTGTAGGTCGT
TCGCTCCAAGCTGGGCTGTGTGCACGAACCCCCCGTTCAGCCCGACCGCTGCGCCTTATCCGGTAACTAT
CGTCTTGAGTCCAACCCGGTAAGACACGACTTATCGCCACTGGCAGCAGCCACTGGTAACAGGATTAGCA
GAGCGAGGTATGTAGGCGGTGCTACAGAGTTCTTGAAGTGGTGGCCTAACTACGGCTACACTAGAAGGAC
AGTATTTGGTATCTGCGCTCTGCTGAAGCCAGTTACCTTCGGAAAAAGAGTTGGTAGCTCTTGATCCGGC
AAACAAACCACCGCTGGTAGCGGTGGTTTTTTTGTTTGCAAGCAGCAGATTACGCGCAGAAAAAAAGGAT
CTCAAGAAGATCCTTTGATCTTTTCTACGGGGTCTGACGCTCAGTGGAACGAAAACTCACGTTAAGGGAT
TTTGGTCATGAGATTATCAAAAAGGATCTTCACCTAGATCCTTTTAAATTAAAAATGAAGTTTTAAATCA
ATCTAAAGTATATATGAGTAAACTTGGTCTGACAGTTACCAATGCTTAATCAGTGAGGCACCTATCTCAG
CGATCTGTCTATTTCGTTCATCCATAGTTGCCTGACTCCCCGTCGTGTAGATAACTACGATACGGGAGGG
CTTACCATCTGGCCCCAGTGCTGCAATGATACCGCGAGACCCACGCTCACCGGCTCCAGATTTATCAGCA
ATAAACCAGCCAGCCGGAAGGGCCGAGCGCAGAAGTGGTCCTGCAACTTTATCCGCCTCCATCCAGTCTA
TTAATTGTTGCCGGGAAGCTAGAGTAAGTAGTTCGCCAGTTAATAGTTTGCGCAACGTTGTTGCCATTGC
TACAGGCATCGTGGTGTCACGCTCGTCGTTTGGTATGGCTTCATTCAGCTCCGGTTCCCAACGATCAAGG
CGAGTTACATGATCCCCCATGTTGTGCAAAAAAGCGGTTAGCTCCTTCGGTCCTCCGATCGTTGTCAGAA
GTAAGTTGGCCGCAGTGTTATCACTCATGGTTATGGCAGCACTGCATAATTCTCTTACTGTCATGCCATC
CGTAAGATGCTTTTCTGTGACTGGTGAGTACTCAACCAAGTCATTCTGAGAATAGTGTATGCGGCGACCG
AGTTGCTCTTGCCCGGCGTCAATACGGGATAATACCGCGCCACATAGCAGAACTTTAAAAGTGCTCATCA
TTGGAAAACGTTCTTCGGGGCGAAAACTCTCAAGGATCTTACCGCTGTTGAGATCCAGTTCGATGTAACC
CACTCGTGCACCCAACTGATCTTCAGCATCTTTTACTTTCACCAGCGTTTCTGGGTGAGCAAAAACAGGA
AGGCAAAATGCCGCAAAAAAGGGAATAAGGGCGACACGGAAATGTTGAATACTCATACTCTTCCTTTTTC
AATATTATTGAAGCATTTATCAGGGTTATTGTCTCATGAGCGGATACATATTTGAATGTATTTAGAAAAA
TAAACAAATAGGGGTTCCGCGCACATTTCCCCGAAAAGTGCCACCTG
