>Addgene plasmid #62658 | pBCW | addgene partial sequence | sequence record 115636 | FLP-rec 5'-TTCGGCTTCTGGCGTGTGAC-3'
GCCTTCTTCTTTTTCCTACAGCTCCTGGGCAACGTGCTGGTTATTGTGCTGTCTCATCATTTTGGCAAAG
AATTCGCCACCATGGATACCTACGCCGGAGCCTACGACAGACAGAGCCGGGAGAGAGAGAACAGCAGCGC
CGCCAGCCCCGCCACCCAGAGAAGCGCCAACGAGGATAAGGCCGCCGATCTGCAGAGAGAGGTGGAGAGG
GACGGCGGCAGATTCAGATTTGTGGGCCACTTCAGCGAGGCCCCTGGCACCAGCGCCTTCGGCACCGCCG
AGAGACCCGAGTTCGAGAGAATCCTGAACGAGTGTAGGGCCGGCAGGCTGAACATGATCATCGTGTACGA
CGTGTCCCGGTTCAGCAGGCTGAAGGTGATGGACGCCATCCCTATCGTGTCCGAGCTGCTGGCCCTGGGC
GTGACCATCGTGTCCACCCAGGAAGGCGTCTTTAGACAGGGCAACGTGATGGACCTGATCCACCTGATCA
TGAGGCTGGACGCCAGCCACAAGGAGAGCAGCCTGAAGAGCGCCAAGATCCTGGACACCAAGAACCTGCA
GAGGGAGCTGGGCGGCTATGTGGGCGGCAAGGCCCCCTACGGCTTCGAGCTGGTGTCCGAGACCAAGGAG
ATCACCCGGAACGGCAGGATGGTGAACGTGGTGATCAACAAGCTGGCCCACAGCACCACCCCCCTGACCG
GCCCCTTCGAGTTTGAGCCCGACGTGATCAGGTGGTGGTGGCGGGAGATCAAGACCCACAAGCACCTGCC
TTTCAAGCCCGGCAGCCAGGCCGCCAT
