>Addgene plasmid #62658 | pBCW | addgene partial sequence | sequence record 115940 | Bglob-pA-R 5'-ttttggcagagggaaaaaga-3'
ACCAGCCACCACCTTCTGATAGGCAGCCTGCACCTGAGGAGTGAATTCACACTTTCCGCTTTTTCTTAGG
GGCGGCCACGTCCTCGGTGCCGTCCTGGGCGTCATCCTCGTCGTCGTCGGTGGGAGGCTTGGCCCAGGTG
ATGCTGGCTCTCTTCTCGATGGGGGTGCCCTGGCCCCTGCCGGTGGTGCTCTTGGTCACCACGATCTTAT
CCACGAACAGGCCCACGAACACCCTCTTGTCGTCCACGCTGGCTCTGCCCCACCAGGACTTGGGGCCGGT
GGGGTCGGCGTCGGCATCCTCGGGGAACCACTGATCCAGGGGCAGCTTAGGGGCCTCGGCGGCCTCCAGC
TCGGCCAGTCTTTCCTCGGCGCCCTGCTGTCTCAGGGTCAGGGCGGCCTGCTGCTTTCTGAAGTGCTTCC
TGCCCACAGGGCCGTCATAGGCTCCGGCGGCTCTGTCCTCGTACAGCTCCTCCAGGGCGTTCAGGGCGTC
GGCTCTCTCGGCCACCAGGTTGGCCCTCTCGCCGCTCTTCTCGGGGGCCTCGGTCAGCTTGCCGAATCTT
CTGGCGGCCTCCCACAGCAGGGCCAGGGTCTCCTCGTCGCCCTCGGCGTGCCGGATCTTGTTGAAGATCC
GCTCGGCCACGAACTTGTCCAGGGCGGCCATGCTCACATTACAGGTGCCCTCGTGCTGGCCAGGGGCGCT
GGGGTCCACCACCTTTCTTCTCCGGCACCGGTAGCTGTCCTTGATGCTCTCCTCGCCTCTCTTGCTGGTC
ATCACGGCGCCACACTCACAGTACAGCTTGTCCATGGCGCTCAGGATGGCCTGGCCTCTGCTCA
